Addgene plasmid #107899: pWT050a
Purpose: W2.4-2 plasmid. Contains PLacO-sgRNA1, PRha-sgRNA4 and is part of CAMERA 2.4
Depositing lab: David Liu. Depositing organization: Broad Institute. Publication: Rewritable multi-event analog recording in bacterial and mammalian cells. Tang W, Liu DR. Science. 2018 Feb 15. pii: science.aap8992. doi: 10.1126/science.aap8992. PubMed 29449507.
Backbone
  Vector backbone: de novo assembled
  Vector type: Bacterial Expression
Growth in bacteria
  Bacterial resistance: Chloramphenicol, 25 μg/mL
  Growth temperature: 37°C
  Growth strain: DH5alpha
  Copy number: Low Copy
Gene/Insert
  Gene/Insert name: PLacO-sgRNA1, PRha-sgRNA4
  Species: Synthetic
  Cloning method: Unknown
Terms and licenses: Academic/Nonprofit Terms; Industry Terms: Not Available to Industry
Depositor comments: CloDF13
How to cite: pWT050a was a gift from David Liu (Addgene plasmid # 107899 ; http://n2t.net/addgene:107899 ; RRID:Addgene_107899)
