[The description below was written by a language model from this plasmid's Addgene catalogue record and pLannotate feature annotations shown in this document.]
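Description:
pWT050a is a de novo assembled bacterial expression plasmid of about 4.2 kb that serves as the "W2.4-2" writing plasmid of CAMERA 2.4, one configuration of a CRISPR-based system for recording cellular events in DNA. It replicates in E. coli from the CloDF13 (CDF) origin, listed as low copy, which is compatible with other common origins and so lets the plasmid coexist with the other components of a multi-plasmid system. Selection is by chloramphenicol, through a chloramphenicol acetyltransferase gene driven by its own cat promoter.

The payload is two independently inducible guide RNA cassettes, each ending in the Streptococcus pyogenes Cas9 gRNA scaffold. sgRNA1 is expressed from a PLacO promoter carrying two lac operators, so it is repressed by the lac repressor and induced by IPTG or lactose, and it is followed by the rrnB T1 terminator. No lacI gene is annotated on this plasmid, so the repressor is presumably supplied from elsewhere. sgRNA4 is driven by the rhaB promoter, and the plasmid carries the rhaS and rhaR activator genes needed for L-rhamnose-dependent induction, terminated by a T7Te terminator. The 20-nt feature annotated as a fragment of an mVenus BiFC half lies directly adjacent to the lac-controlled scaffold. It most likely marks that guide's spacer, which would suggest a fluorescent protein target sequence, rather than any expressed protein.

The plasmid encodes no Cas9 or base editor, so the nuclease or editor and the recording target must come from partner constructs, which the record does not describe. With them, the two small-molecule stimuli can each direct a distinct guide, allowing separate signals to be written and recorded in bacterial cells.
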