Features (pLannotate 1.2.2; 13 found; start..end, strand, type, name):
     39..777     -  rep_origin     CloDF13 ori: Plasmids containing the CloDF13 (CDF) origin of replication can be propagated in E. coli cells that contain additional plasmids with compatible origins.
    917..992     -  misc_RNA       gRNA scaffold: guide RNA scaffold for the Streptococcus pyogenes CRISPR/Cas9 system
   1013..1131    -  promoter       rhaB promoter: promoter of the E. coli rhaBAD operon, conferring tight induction with L-rhamnose and repression with D-glucose in the presence of RhaR and RhaS (Giacalone et al., 2006)
   1277..2113    +  CDS            rhaS: positive regulator of the rhaB promoter; E. coli rhaS; activated by L-rhamnose
   2187..3035    +  CDS            rhaR: transcriptional activator of rhaR and rhaS; E. coli rhaR; needed for rhamnose-dependent activation of the rhaB promoter
   3043..3070    +  terminator     T7Te terminator: phage T7 early transcription terminator
   3130..3175    -  terminator     rrnB T1 terminator: transcription terminator T1 from the E. coli rrnB gene
   3183..3258    -  misc_RNA       gRNA scaffold: guide RNA scaffold for the Streptococcus pyogenes CRISPR/Cas9 system
   3259..3278    +  CDS            VN155(I152L) (fragment): improved N-terminal fragment of mVenus for use in bimolecular fluorescence complementation (BiFC) (Kodama and Hu, 2010)
   3291..3307    -  protein_bind   lac operator: The lac repressor binds to the lac operator to inhibit transcription in E. coli. This inhibition can be relieved by adding lactose or isopropyl-β-D-thiogalactopyranoside (IPTG). lac repressor encoded by lacI
   3314..3330    -  protein_bind   lac operator: The lac repressor binds to the lac operator to inhibit transcription in E. coli. This inhibition can be relieved by adding lactose or isopropyl-β-D-thiogalactopyranoside (IPTG). lac repressor encoded by lacI
   3386..4045    -  CDS            CmR: chloramphenicol acetyltransferase; cat; confers resistance to chloramphenicol
   4046..4143    -  promoter       cat promoter: promoter of the E. coli cat gene encoding chloramphenicol acetyltransferase
>Addgene plasmid #107899 | pWT050a | addgene full sequence | sequence record 208436 | Addgene NGS Result
CACTCGGTCGCTACGCTCCGGGCGTGAGACTGCGGCGGGCGCTGCGGACACATACAAAGTTACCCACAGA
TTCCGTGGATAAGCAGGGGACTAACATGTGAGGCAAAACAGCAGGGCCGCGCCGGTGGCGTTTTTCCATA
GGCTCCGCCCTCCTGCCAGAGTTCACATAAACAGACGCTTTTCCGGTGCATCTGTGGGAGCCGTGAGGCT
CAACCATGAATCTGACAGTACGGGCGAAACCCGACAGGACTTAAAGATCCCCACCGTTTCCGGCGGGTCG
CTCCCTCTTGCGCTCTCCTGTTCCGACCCTGCCGTTTACCGGATACCTGTTCCGCCTTTCTCCCTTACGG
GAAGTGTGGCGCTTTCTCATAGCTCACACACTGGTATCTCGGCTCGGTGTAGGTCGTTCGCTCCAAGCTG
GGCTGTAAGCAAGAACTCCCCGTTCAGCCCGACTGCTGCGCCTTATCCGGTAACTGTTCACTTGAGTCCA
ACCCGGAAAAGCACGGTAAAACGCCACTGGCAGCAGCCATTGGTAACTGGGAGTTCGCAGAGGATTTGTT
TAGCTAAACACGCGGTTGCTCTTGAAGTGTGCGCCAAAGTCCGGCTACACTGGAAGGACAGATTTGGTTG
CTGTGCTCTGCGAAAGCCAGTTACCACGGTTAAGCAGTTCCCCAACTGACTTAACCTTCGATCAAACCAC
CTCCCCAGGTGGTTTTTTCGTTTACAGGGCAAAAGATTACGCGCAGAAAAAAAGGATCTCAAGAAGATCC
TTTGATCTTTTCTACTGAACCGCTCTAGATTTCAGTGCAATTTATCTCTTCAAATGTAGCACCTGAAGTC
AGCCCAGGAGGAAAAAAAACCCCGCCCTGTCAGGGGCGGGGTTTTTTTTTATGTTGAAAATCTCCTTCTA
AAAAAAGCACCGACTCGGTGCCACTTTTTCAAGTTGATAACGGACTAGCCTTATTTTAACTTGCTATTTC
TAGCTCTAAAACTCGTGACCACCCTGACCTACTACGACCAGTCTAAAAAGCGCCTGAATTCGCGACCTTC
TCGTTACTGACAGGAAAATGGGCCATTGGCAACCAGGGAAAGATGAACGTGATGATGTTCACAATTTGCT
GAATTGTGGTGATGTGATGCTCACCGCATTTCCTGAAAATTCACGCTGTATCTTGAAAAATCGACGTTTT
TTACGTGGTTTTCCGTCGAAAATTTAAGGTAAGAACCTGACCTCGTGATTACTATTTCGCCGTGTTGACG
ACATCAGGAGGCCAGTATGACCGTATTACATAGTGTGGATTTTTTTCCGTCTGGTAACGCGTCCGTGGCG
ATAGAACCCCGGCTCCCGCAGGCGGATTTTCCTGAACATCATCATGATTTTCATGAAATTGTGATTGTCG
AACATGGCACGGGTATTCATGTGTTTAATGGGCAGCCCTATACCATCACCGGTGGCACGGTCTGTTTCGT
ACGCGATCATGATCGGCATCTGTATGAACATACCGATAATCTGTGTCTGACCAATGTGCTGTATCGCTCG
CCGGATCGATTTCAGTTTCTCGCCGGGCTGAATCAGTTGCTGCCACAAGAGCTGGATGGGCAGTATCCGT
CTCACTGGCGCGTTAACCACAGCGTATTGCAGCAGGTGCGACAGCTGGTTGCACAGATGGAACAGCAGGA
AGGGGAAAATGATTTACCCTCGACCGCCAGTCGCGAGATCTTGTTTATGCAATTACTGCTCTTGCTGCGT
AAAAGCAGTTTGCAGGAGAACCTGGAAAACAGCGCATCACGTCTCAACTTGCTTCTGGCCTGGCTGGAGG
ACCATTTTGCCGATGAGGTGAATTGGGATGCCGTGGCGGATCAATTTTCTCTTTCACTGCGTACGCTACA
TCGGCAGCTTAAGCAGCAAACGGGACTGACGCCTCAGCGATACCTGAACCGCCTGCGACTGATGAAAGCC
CGACATCTGCTACGCCACAGCGAGGCCAGCGTTACTGACATCGCCTATCGCTGTGGATTCAGCGACAGTA
ACCACTTTTCGACGCTTTTTCGCCGAGAGTTTAACTGGTCACCGCGTGATATTCGCCAGGGACGGGATGG
CTTTCTGCAATAACGCGAATCTTCTCAACGTATTTGTACGCCATATTGCGAATAATCAACTTCGTTCTCT
GGCCGAGGTAGCCACGGTGGCGCATCAGTTAAAACTTCTCAAAGATGATTTTTTTGCCAGCGACCAGCAG
GCAGTCGCTGTGGCTGACCGTTATCCGCAAGATGTCTTTGCTGAACATACACATGATTTTTGTGAGCTGG
TGATTGTCTGGCGCGGTAATGGCCTGCATGTACTCAACGATCGCCCTTATCGCATTACCCGTGGCGATCT
CTTTTACATTCATGCTGACGATAAACACTCCTACGCTTCCGTTAACGATCTGGTTTTGCAGAATATTATT
TATTGCCCGGAGCGTCTGAAGCTGAATCTTGACTGGCAGGGGGCGATTCCGGGATTTAACGCCAGCGCAG
GGCAACCACACTGGCGCTTAGGTAGCATGGGGATGGCGCAGGCGCGGCAGGTTATCGGTCAGCTTGAGCA
TGAAAGTAGTCAGCATGTGCCGTTTGCTAACGAAATGGCTGAGTTGCTGTTCGGGCAGTTGGTGATGTTG
CTGAATCGCCATCGTTACACCAGTGATTCGTTGCCGCCAACATCCAGCGAAACGTTGCTGGATAAGCTGA
TTACCCGGCTGGCGGCTAGCCTGAAAAGTCCCTTTGCGCTGGATAAATTTTGTGATGAGGCATCGTGCAG
TGAGCGCGTTTTGCGTCAGCAATTTCGCCAGCAGACTGGAATGACCATCAATCAATATCTGCGACAGGTC
AGAGTGTGTCATGCGCAATATCTTCTCCAGCATAGCCGCCTGTTAATCAGTGATATTTCGACCGAATGTG
GCTTTGAAGATAGTAACTATTTTTCGGTGGTGTTTACCCGGGAAACCGGGATGACGCCCAGCCAGTGGCG
TCATCTCAATTCGCAGAAAGATTAATCACACTGGCTCACCTTCGGGTGGGCCTTTCTGCGTTTATATACT
AGAGAGAGAATATAAAAAGCCAGATTATTAATCCGGCTTTTTTATTATTTAAAACGAAAGGCCCAGTCTT
TCGACTGAGCCTTTCGTTTTATTTGAAAAAAAGCACCGACTCGGTGCCACTTTTTCAAGTTGATAACGGA
CTAGCCTTATTTTAACTTGCTATTTCTAGCTCTAAAACCCGGCAAGCTGCCCGTGCCCGTGCTCAGTATC
TTGTTATCCGCTCACAATGTCAATTGTTATCCGCTCACAATTAAAATAAAAACAGCCGTGCCTCTTTCTG
GCAACGGCTGTTTTTATTTATTCAATTACGCCCCGCCCTGCCACTCATCGCAGTACTGTTGTAATTCATT
AAGCATTCTGCCGACATGGAAGCCATCACAAACGGCATGATGAACCTGAATCGCCAGCGGCATCAGCACC
TTGTCGCCTTGCGTATAATATTTGCCCATAGTGAAAACGGGGGCGAAGAAGTTGTCCATATTGGCCACGT
TTAAATCAAAACTGGTGAAACTCACCCAGGGATTGGCTGAGACGAAAAACATATTCTCAATAAACCCTTT
AGGGAAATAGGCCAGGTTTTCACCGTAACACGCCACATCTTGCGAATATATGTGTAGAAACTGCCGGAAA
TCGTCGTGGTATTCACTCCAGAGCGATGAAAACGTTTCAGTTTGCTCATGGAAAACGGTGTAACAAGGGT
GAACACTATCCCATATCACCAGCTCACCGTCTTTCATTGCCATACGGAACTCCGGATGAGCATTCATCAG
GCGGGCAAGAATGTGAATAAAGGCCGGATAAAACTTGTGCTTATTTTTCTTTACGGTCTTTAAAAAGGCC
GTAATATCCAGCTGAACGGTCTGGTTATAGGTACATTGAGTAACTGACTGAAATGCCTCAAAATGTTCTT
TACGATGCCATTGGGATATATCAACGGTGGTATATCCAGTGATTTTTTTCTCCATTTTAGCTTCCTTAGC
TCCTGAAAATCTCGATAACTCAAAAAATACGCCCGGTAGTGATCTTATTTCATTATGGTGAAAGTTGGAA
CCTCTTACGTGCCAAGCCAAATAGGCCGT
